>Addgene plasmid #188500 | HiFi dCas9 KRAB | addgene full sequence | sequence record 373578 | Addgene NGS Result
TGATGCGGTTTTGGCAGTACATCAATGGGCGTGGATAGCGGTTTGACTCACGGGGATTTCCAAGTCTCCA
CCCCATTGACGTCAATGGGAGTTTGTTTTGGCACCAAAATCAACGGGACTTTCCAAAATGTCGTAACAAC
TCCGCCCCATTGACGCAAATGGGCGGTAGGCGTGTACGGTGGGAGGTCTATATAAGCAGCGCGTTTTGCC
TGTACTGGGTCTCTCTGGTTAGACCAGATCTGAGCCTGGGAGCTCTCTGGCTAACTAGGGAACCCACTGC
TTAAGCCTCAATAAAGCTTGCCTTGAGTGCTTCAAGTAGTGTGTGCCCGTCTGTTGTGTGACTCTGGTAA
CTAGAGATCCCTCAGACCCTTTTAGTCAGTGTGGAAAATCTCTAGCAGTGGCGCCCGAACAGGGACTTGA
AAGCGAAAGGGAAACCAGAGGAGCTCTCTCGACGCAGGACTCGGCTTGCTGAAGCGCGCACGGCAAGAGG
CGAGGGGCGGCGACTGGTGAGTACGCCAAAAATTTTGACTAGCGGAGGCTAGAAGGAGAGAGATGGGTGC
GAGAGCGTCAGTATTAAGCGGGGGAGAATTAGATCGCGATGGGAAAAAATTCGGTTAAGGCCAGGGGGAA
AGAAAAAATATAAATTAAAACATATAGTATGGGCAAGCAGGGAGCTAGAACGATTCGCAGTTAATCCTGG
CCTGTTAGAAACATCAGAAGGCTGTAGACAAATACTGGGACAGCTACAACCATCCCTTCAGACAGGATCA
GAAGAACTTAGATCATTATATAATACAGTAGCAACCCTCTATTGTGTGCATCAAAGGATAGAGATAAAAG
ACACCAAGGAAGCTTTAGACAAGATAGAGGAAGAGCAAAACAAAAGTAAGACCACCGCACAGCAAGCGGC
CGCTGATCTTCAGACCTGGAGGAGGAGATATGAGGGACAATTGGAGAAGTGAATTATATAAATATAAAGT
AGTAAAAATTGAACCATTAGGAGTAGCACCCACCAAGGCAAAGAGAAGAGTGGTGCAGAGAGAAAAAAGA
GCAGTGGGAATAGGAGCTTTGTTCCTTGGGTTCTTGGGAGCAGCAGGAAGCACTATGGGCGCAGCGTCAA
TGACGCTGACGGTACAGGCCAGACAATTATTGTCTGGTATAGTGCAGCAGCAGAACAATTTGCTGAGGGC
TATTGAGGCGCAACAGCATCTGTTGCAACTCACAGTCTGGGGCATCAAGCAGCTCCAGGCAAGAATCCTG
GCTGTGGAAAGATACCTAAAGGATCAACAGCTCCTGGGGATTTGGGGTTGCTCTGGAAAACTCATTTGCA
CCACTGCTGTGCCTTGGAATGCTAGTTGGAGTAATAAATCTCTGGAACAGATTTGGAATCACACGACCTG
GATGGAGTGGGACAGAGAAATTAACAATTACACAAGCTTAATACACTCCTTAATTGAAGAATCGCAAAAC
CAGCAAGAAAAGAATGAACAAGAATTATTGGAATTAGATAAATGGGCAAGTTTGTGGAATTGGTTTAACA
TAACAAATTGGCTGTGGTATATAAAATTATTCATAATGATAGTAGGAGGCTTGGTAGGTTTAAGAATAGT
TTTTGCTGTACTTTCTATAGTGAATAGAGTTAGGCAGGGATATTCACCATTATCGTTTCAGACCCACCTC
CCAACCCCGAGGGGACCCGACAGGCCCGAAGGAATAGAAGAAGAAGGTGGAGAGAGAGACAGAGACAGAT
CCATTCGATTAGTGAACGGATCGGCACTGCGTGCGCCAATTCTGCAGACAAATGGCAGTATTCATCCACA
ATTTTAAAAGAAAAGGGGGGATTGGGGGGTACAGTGCAGGGGAAAGAATAGTAGACATAATAGCAACAGA
CATACAAACTAAAGAATTACAAAAACAAATTACAAAAATTCAAAATTTTCGGGTTTATTACAGGGACAGC
AGAGATCCAGTTTGGTTAATTAAGGTACCGATATCACTAGTGTTCCATTAACTGCGCTAAAAATAATTTT
TAAATCTTTTTTAGCTTCTTGCTCTTTTTTGTACGTCTCTGTTTTAGAGCTAGAAATAGCAAGTTAAAAT
AAGGCTAGTCCGTTATCAACTTGAAAAAGTGGCACCGAGTCGGTGCTTTTTTGAATTCGCTAGCTAGGTC
TTGAAAGGAGTGGGAATTGGCTCCGGTGCCCGTCAGTGGGCAGAGCGCACATCGCCCACAGTCCCCGAGA
AGTTGGGGGGAGGGGTCGGCAATTGATCCGGTGCCTAGAGAAGGTGGCGCGGGGTAAACTGGGAAAGTGA
TGTCGTGTACTGGCTCCGCCTTTTTCCCGAGGGTGGGGGAGAACCGTATATAAGTGCAGTAGTCGCCGTG
AACGTTCTTTTTCGCAACGGGTTTGCCGCCAGAACACAGGACCGGTTCTAGAGCGCTGCCACCATGGACA
AGAAGTACAGCATCGGCCTGGCCATCGGCACCAACTCTGTGGGCTGGGCCGTGATCACCGACGAGTACAA
GGTGCCCAGCAAGAAATTCAAGGTGCTGGGCAACACCGACCGGCACAGCATCAAGAAGAACCTGATCGGA
GCGCTGCTGTTCGACAGCGGCGAAACAGCCGAGGCCACCCGGCTTAAGAGAACCGCCAGAAGAAGATACA
CCAGACGGAAGAACCGGATCTGCTATCTGCAAGAGATCTTCAGCAACGAGATGGCCAAGGTGGACGACAG
CTTCTTCCACAGACTGGAAGAGTCCTTCCTGGTGGAAGAGGATAAGAAGCACGAGCGGCACCCCATCTTC
GGCAACATCGTGGACGAGGTGGCCTACCACGAGAAGTACCCCACCATCTACCACCTGAGAAAGAAACTGG
TGGACAGCACCGACAAGGCCGACCTGCGGCTGATCTATCTGGCCCTGGCCCACATGATCAAGTTCCGGGG
CCACTTCCTGATCGAGGGCGACCTGAACCCCGACAACAGCGACGTGGACAAGCTGTTCATCCAGCTGGTG
CAGACCTACAACCAGCTGTTCGAGGAAAACCCCATCAACGCCAGCGGCGTGGACGCCAAGGCCATCCTGT
CTGCCAGACTGAGCAAGAGCAGACGGCTGGAAAATCTGATCGCCCAGCTGCCCGGCGAGAAGAAGAATGG
CCTGTTCGGAAACCTGATTGCCCTGAGCCTGGGCCTGACCCCCAACTTCAAGAGCAACTTCGACCTGGCC
GAGGATGCCAAACTGCAGCTGAGCAAGGACACCTACGACGACGACCTGGACAACCTGCTGGCCCAGATCG
GCGACCAGTACGCCGACCTGTTTCTGGCCGCCAAGAACCTGTCCGACGCCATCCTGCTGAGCGACATCCT
GAGAGTGAACACCGAGATCACCAAGGCCCCCCTGAGCGCCTCTATGATCAAGAGATACGACGAGCACCAC
CAGGACCTGACCCTGCTGAAAGCTCTCGTGCGGCAGCAGCTGCCTGAGAAGTACAAAGAGATTTTCTTCG
ACCAGAGCAAGAACGGCTACGCCGGCTACATTGACGGCGGAGCCAGCCAGGAAGAGTTCTACAAGTTCAT
CAAGCCCATCCTGGAAAAGATGGACGGCACCGAGGAACTGCTCGTGAAGCTGAACAGAGAGGACCTCCTG
AGGAAGCAGCGGACCTTCGACAACGGCAGCATCCCCCACCAGATCCACCTGGGAGAGCTGCACGCCATTC
TGCGGCGGCAGGAAGATTTTTACCCATTCCTGAAGGACAACCGGGAAAAGATCGAGAAGATCCTGACCTT
CCGCATCCCCTACTACGTGGGCCCTCTGGCCAGGGGAAACAGCAGATTCGCCTGGATGACCAGAAAGAGC
GAGGAAACCATCACCCCCTGGAACTTCGAGGAAGTGGTGGACAAGGGCGCTTCCGCCCAGAGCTTCATCG
AGCGGATGACCAACTTCGATAAGAACCTGCCCAACGAGAAGGTGCTGCCCAAGCACAGCCTGCTGTACGA
GTACTTCACCGTGTATAACGAGCTGACCAAAGTGAAATACGTGACCGAGGGAATGAGAAAGCCCGCCTTC
CTGAGCGGCGAGCAGAAAAAGGCCATCGTGGACCTGCTGTTCAAGACCAACCGGAAAGTGACCGTGAAGC
AGCTGAAAGAGGACTACTTCAAGAAAATCGAGTGCTTCGACTCCGTGGAAATCTCCGGCGTGGAAGATCG
GTTCAACGCCTCCCTGGGCACATACCACGATCTGCTGAAAATTATCAAGGACAAGGACTTCCTGGACAAT
GAGGAAAACGAGGACATTCTGGAAGATATCGTGCTGACCCTGACACTGTTTGAGGACAGAGAGATGATCG
AGGAACGGCTGAAAACCTATGCCCACCTGTTCGACGACAAAGTGATGAAGCAGCTGAAGCGGCGGAGATA
CACCGGCTGGGGCAGGCTGAGCCGGAAGCTGATCAACGGCATCCGGGACAAGCAGTCCGGCAAGACAATC
CTGGATTTCCTGAAGTCCGACGGCTTCGCCAACGCCAACTTCATGCAATTGATCCACGACGACAGCCTGA
CCTTTAAAGAGGACATCCAGAAAGCCCAGGTGTCCGGCCAGGGCGATAGTCTACACGAGCACATTGCCAA
TCTGGCCGGCAGCCCCGCCATTAAGAAGGGCATCCTGCAGACAGTGAAGGTGGTGGACGAGCTCGTGAAA
GTGATGGGCCGGCACAAGCCCGAGAACATCGTGATCGAAATGGCCAGAGAGAACCAGACCACCCAGAAGG
GACAGAAGAACAGCCGCGAGAGAATGAAGCGGATCGAAGAGGGCATCAAAGAGCTGGGCAGCCAGATCCT
GAAAGAACACCCCGTGGAAAACACCCAGCTGCAGAACGAGAAGCTGTACCTGTACTACCTGCAGAATGGG
CGGGATATGTACGTGGACCAGGAACTGGACATCAACCGGCTGTCCGACTACGATGTGGACGCCATCGTGC
CTCAGAGCTTTCTGAAGGACGACTCCATCGACAACAAGGTGCTGACCAGAAGCGACAAGAACCGGGGCAA
GAGCGACAACGTGCCCTCCGAAGAGGTCGTGAAGAAGATGAAGAACTACTGGCGGCAGCTGCTGAACGCC
AAGCTTATTACCCAGAGAAAGTTCGACAATCTGACCAAGGCCGAGAGAGGCGGCCTGAGCGAACTGGATA
AGGCCGGCTTCATCAAGAGACAGCTGGTGGAAACCCGGCAGATCACAAAGCACGTGGCACAGATCCTGGA
CTCCCGGATGAACACTAAGTACGACGAGAATGACAAGCTGATCCGGGAAGTGAAAGTGATCACCCTGAAG
TCCAAGCTGGTGTCCGATTTCCGGAAGGATTTCCAGTTTTACAAAGTGCGCGAGATCAACAACTACCACC
ACGCCCACGACGCCTACCTGAACGCCGTCGTGGGAACCGCCCTGATCAAAAAGTACCCTAAGCTCGAGAG
CGAGTTCGTGTACGGCGACTACAAGGTGTACGACGTGCGGAAGATGATCGCCAAGAGCGAGCAGGAAATC
GGCAAGGCTACCGCCAAGTACTTCTTCTACAGCAACATCATGAACTTTTTCAAGACCGAGATTACCCTGG
CCAACGGCGAGATCCGGAAGCGGCCTCTGATCGAGACAAACGGCGAAACCGGGGAGATCGTGTGGGATAA
GGGCCGGGATTTTGCCACCGTGCGGAAAGTGCTGAGCATGCCCCAAGTGAATATCGTGAAAAAGACCGAG
GTGCAGACAGGCGGCTTCAGCAAAGAGTCTATCCTGCCCAAGAGGAACAGCGATAAGCTGATCGCCAGAA
AGAAGGACTGGGACCCTAAGAAGTACGGCGGCTTCGACAGCCCCACCGTGGCCTATTCTGTGCTGGTGGT
GGCCAAAGTGGAAAAGGGCAAGTCCAAGAAACTGAAGAGTGTGAAAGAGCTGCTGGGGATCACCATCATG
GAAAGAAGCAGCTTCGAGAAGAATCCCATCGACTTTCTGGAAGCCAAGGGCTACAAAGAAGTGAAAAAGG
ACCTGATCATCAAGCTGCCTAAGTACTCCCTGTTCGAGCTGGAAAACGGCCGGAAGAGAATGCTGGCCTC
TGCCGGCGAACTGCAGAAGGGAAACGAACTGGCCCTGCCCTCCAAATATGTGAACTTCCTGTACCTGGCC
AGCCACTATGAGAAGCTGAAGGGCTCCCCCGAGGATAATGAGCAGAAACAGCTGTTTGTGGAACAGCACA
AGCACTACCTGGACGAGATCATCGAGCAGATCAGCGAGTTCTCCAAGAGAGTGATCCTGGCCGACGCTAA
TCTGGACAAAGTGCTGTCCGCCTACAACAAGCACCGGGATAAGCCCATCAGAGAGCAGGCCGAGAATATC
ATCCACCTGTTTACCCTGACCAATCTGGGAGCCCCTGCCGCCTTCAAGTACTTTGACACCACCATCGACC
GGAAGAGGTACACCAGCACCAAAGAGGTGCTGGACGCCACCCTGATCCACCAGAGCATCACCGGCCTGTA
CGAGACACGGATCGACCTGTCTCAGCTGGGAGGCGACAAGCGACCTGCCGCCACAAAGAAGGCTGGACAG
GCTAAGAAGAAGAAAGATTACAAAGACGATGACGATAAGGGATCCGATGCTAAGTCACTGACTGCCTGGT
CCCGGACACTGGTGACCTTCAAGGATGTGTTTGTGGACTTCACCAGGGAGGAGTGGAAGCTGCTGGACAC
TGCTCAGCAGATCCTGTACAGAAATGTGATGCTGGAGAACTATAAGAACCTGGTTTCCTTGGGTTATCAG
CTTACTAAGCCAGATGTGATCCTCCGGTTGGAGAAGGGAGAAGAGCCCTGGCTGGTGGAGAGAGAAATTC
ACCAAGAGACCCATCCTGATTCAGAGACTGCATTTGAAATCAAATCATCAGTTCCGAAAAAGAAACGCAA
AGTTGCTAGCTCCGGCGCAACAAACTTCTCTCTGCTGAAACAAGCCGGAGATGTCGAAGAGAATCCTGGA
CCGACCGAGTACAAGCCCACGGTGCGCCTCGCCACCCGCGACGACGTCCCCAGGGCCGTACGCACCCTCG
CCGCCGCGTTCGCCGACTACCCCGCCACGCGCCACACCGTCGATCCGGACCGCCACATCGAGCGGGTCAC
CGAGCTGCAAGAACTCTTCCTCACGCGCGTCGGGCTCGACATCGGCAAGGTGTGGGTCGCGGACGACGGC
GCCGCGGTGGCGGTCTGGACCACGCCGGAGAGCGTCGAAGCGGGGGCGGTGTTCGCCGAGATCGGCCCGC
GCATGGCCGAGTTGAGCGGTTCCCGGCTGGCCGCGCAGCAACAGATGGAAGGCCTCCTGGCGCCGCACCG
GCCCAAGGAGCCCGCGTGGTTCCTGGCCACCGTCGGAGTCTCGCCCGACCACCAGGGCAAGGGTCTGGGC
AGCGCCGTCGTGCTCCCCGGAGTGGAGGCGGCCGAGCGCGCCGGGGTGCCCGCCTTCCTGGAGACCTCCG
CGCCCCGCAACCTCCCCTTCTACGAGCGGCTCGGCTTCACCGTCACCGCCGACGTCGAGGTGCCCGAAGG
ACCGCGCACCTGGTGCATGACCCGCAAGCCCGGTGCCTGAACGCGTTAAGTCGACAATCAACCTCTGGAT
TACAAAATTTGTGAAAGATTGACTGGTATTCTTAACTATGTTGCTCCTTTTACGCTATGTGGATACGCTG
CTTTAATGCCTTTGTATCATGCTATTGCTTCCCGTATGGCTTTCATTTTCTCCTCCTTGTATAAATCCTG
GTTGCTGTCTCTTTATGAGGAGTTGTGGCCCGTTGTCAGGCAACGTGGCGTGGTGTGCACTGTGTTTGCT
GACGCAACCCCCACTGGTTGGGGCATTGCCACCACCTGTCAGCTCCTTTCCGGGACTTTCGCTTTCCCCC
TCCCTATTGCCACGGCGGAACTCATCGCCGCCTGCCTTGCCCGCTGCTGGACAGGGGCTCGGCTGTTGGG
CACTGACAATTCCGTGGTGTTGTCGGGGAAATCATCGTCCTTTCCTTGGCTGCTCGCCTGTGTTGCCACC
TGGATTCTGCGCGGGACGTCCTTCTGCTACGTCCCTTCGGCCCTCAATCCAGCGGACCTTCCTTCCCGCG
GCCTGCTGCCGGCTCTGCGGCCTCTTCCGCGTCTTCGCCTTCGCCCTCAGACGAGTCGGATCTCCCTTTG
GGCCGCCTCCCCGCGTCGACTTTAAGACCAATGACTTACAAGGCAGCTGTAGATCTTAGCCACTTTTTAA
AAGAAAAGGGGGGACTGGAAGGGCTAATTCACTCCCAACGAAGACAAGATCTGCTTTTTGCTTGTACTGG
GTCTCTCTGGTTAGACCAGATCTGAGCCTGGGAGCTCTCTGGCTAACTAGGGAACCCACTGCTTAAGCCT
CAATAAAGCTTGCCTTGAGTGCTTCAAGTAGTGTGTGCCCGTCTGTTGTGTGACTCTGGTAACTAGAGAT
CCCTCAGACCCTTTTAGTCAGTGTGGAAAATCTCTAGCAGGGCCCGTTTAAACCCGCTGATCAGCCTCGA
CTGTGCCTTCTAGTTGCCAGCCATCTGTTGTTTGCCCCTCCCCCGTGCCTTCCTTGACCCTGGAAGGTGC
CACTCCCACTGTCCTTTCCTAATAAAATGAGGAAATTGCATCGCATTGTCTGAGTAGGTGTCATTCTATT
CTGGGGGGTGGGGTGGGGCAGGACAGCAAGGGGGAGGATTGGGAAGACAATAGCAGGCATGCTGGGGATG
CGGTGGGCTCTATGGCTTCTGAGGCGGAAAGAACCAGCTGGGGCTCTAGGGGGTATCCCC
[124 nt withheld, positions 8811-8934]
C
[91 nt withheld, positions 8936-9026]
A
[49 nt withheld, positions 9028-9076]
CCTTTGACGTTGGAGTCCACGTTCTTT
[37 nt withheld, positions 9104-9140]
ACCCTATCTCGGTCTATTCTTTTGATTTATAAGGGATTTTGCCGATTTCGGCCTATTGGTTAAAAAATGA
GCTGATTTAACAAAAATTTAACGCGAATTAATTCTGTGGAATGTGTGTCAGTTAGGGTGTGGAAAGTCCC
CAGGCTCCCCAGCAGGCAGAAGTATGCAAAGCATGCATCTCAATTAGTCAGCAACCAGGTGTGGAAAGTC
CCCAGGCTCCCCAGCAGGCAGAAGTATGCAAAGCATGCATCTCAATTAGTCAGCAACCATAGTCCCGCCC
CTAACTCCGCCCATCCCGCCCCTAACTCCGCCCAGTTCCGCCCATTCTCCGCCCCATGGCTGACTAATTT
TTTTTATTTATGCAGAGGCCGAGGCCGCCTCTGCCTCTGAGCTATTCCAGAAGTAGTGAGGAGGCTTTTT
TGGAGGCCTAGGCTTTTGCAAAAAGCTCCCGGGAGCTTGTATATCCATTTTCGGATCTGATCAGCACGTG
TTGACAATTAATCATCGGCATAGTATATCGGCATAGTATAATACGACAAGGTGAGGAACTAAACCATGGC
CAAGTTGACCAGTGCCGTTCCGGTGCTCACCGCGCGCGACGTCGCCGGAGCGGTCGAGTTCTGGACCGAC
CGGCTCGGGTTCTCCCGGGACTTCGTGGAGGACGACTTCGCCGGTGTGGTCCGGGACGACGTGACCCTGT
TCATCAGCGCGGTCCAGGACCAGGTGGTGCCGGACAACACCCTGGCCTGGGTGTGGGTGCGCGGCCTGGA
CGAGCTGTACGCCGAGTGGTCGGAGGTCGTGTCCACGAACTTCCGGGACGCCTCCGGGCCGGCCATGACC
GAGATCGGCGAGCAGCCGTGGGGGCGGGAGTTCGCCCTGCGCGACCCGGCCGGCAACTGCGTGCACTTCG
TGGCCGAGGAGCAGGACTGACACGTGCTACGAGATTTCGATTCCACCGCCGCCTTCTATGAAAGGTTGGG
CTTCGGAATCGTTTTCCGGGACGCCGGCTGGATGATCCTCCAGCGCGGGGATCTCATGCTGGAGTTCTTC
GCCCACCCCAACTTGTTTATTGCAGCTTATAATGGTTACAAATAAAGCAATAGCATCACAAATTTCACAA
ATAAAGCATTTTTTTCACTGCATTCTAGTTGTGGTTTGTCCAAACTCATCAATGTATCTTATCATGTCTG
TATACCGTCGACCTCTAGCTAGAGCTTGGCGTAATCATGGTCATAGCTGTTTCCTGTGTGAAATTGTTAT
CCGCTCACAATTCCACACAACATACGAGCCGGAAGCATAAAGTGTAAAGCCTGGGGTGCCTAATGAGTGA
GCTAACTCACATTAATTGCGTTGCGCTCACTGCCCGCTTTCCAGTCGGGAAACCTGTCGTGCCAGCTGCA
TTAATGAATCGGCCAACGCGCGGGGAGAGGCGGTTTGCGTATTGGGCGCTCTTCCGCTTCCTCGCTCACT
GACTCGCTGCGCTCGGTCGTTCGGCTGCGGCGAGCGGTATCAGCTCACTCAAAGGCGGTAATACGGTTAT
CCACAGAATCAGGGGATAACGCAGGAAAGAACATGTGAGCAAAAGGCCAGCAAAAGGCCAGGAACCGTAA
AAAGGCCGCGTTGCTGGCGTTTTTCCATAGGCTCCGCCCCCCTGACGAGCATCACAAAAATCGACGCTCA
AGTCAGAGGTGGCGAAACCCGACAGGACTATAAAGATACCAGGCGTTTCCCCCTGGAAGCTCCCTCGTGC
GCTCTCCTGTTCCGACCCTGCCGCTTACCGGATACCTGTCCGCCTTTCTCCCTTCGGGAAGCGTGGCGCT
TTCTCATAGCTCACGCTGTAGGTATCTCAGTTCGGTGTAGGTCGTTCGCTCCAAGCTGGGCTGTGTGCAC
GAACCCCCCGTTCAGCCCGACCGCTGCGCCTTATCCGGTAACTATCGTCTTGAGTCCAACCCGGTAAGAC
ACGACTTATCGCCACTGGCAGCAGCCACTGGTAACAGGATTAGCAGAGCGAGGTATGTAGGCGGTGCTAC
AGAGTTCTTGAAGTGGTGGCCTAACTACGGCTACACTAGAAGAACAGTATTTGGTATCTGCGCTCTGCTG
AAGCCAGTTACCTTCGGAAAAAGAGTTGGTAGCTCTTGATCCGGCAAACAAACCACCGCTGGTAGCGGTG
GTTTTTTTGTTTGCAAGCAGCAGATTACGCGCAGAAAAAAAGGATCTCAAGAAGATCCTTTGATCTTTTC
TACGGGGTCTGACGCTCAGTGGAACGAAAACTCACGTTAAGGGATTTTGGTCATGAGATTATCAAAAAGG
ATCTTCACCTAGATCCTTTTAAATTAAAAATGAAGTTTTAAATCAATCTAAAGTATATATGAGTAAACTT
GGTCTGACAGTTACCAATGCTTAATCAGTGAGGCACCTATCTCAGCGATCTGTCTATTTCGTTCATCCAT
AGTTGCCTGACTCCCCGTCGTGTAGATAACTACGATACGGGAGGGCTTACCATCTGGCCCCAGTGCTGCA
ATGATACCGCGAGACCCACGCTCACCGGCTCCAGATTTATCAGCAATAAACCAGCCAGCCGGAAGGGCCG
AGCGCAGAAGTGGTCCTGCAACTTTATCCGCCTCCATCCAGTCTATTAATTGTTGCCGGGAAGCTAGAGT
AAGTAGTTCGCCAGTTAATAGTTTGCGCAACGTTGTTGCCATTGCTACAGGCATCGTGGTGTCACGCTCG
TCGTTTGGTATGGCTTCATTCAGCTCCGGTTCCCAACGATCAAGGCGAGTTACATGATCCCCCATGTTGT
GCAAAAAAGCGGTTAGCTCCTTCGGTCCTCCGATCGTTGTCAGAAGTAAGTTGGCCGCAGTGTTATCACT
CATGGTTATGGCAGCACTGCATAATTCTCTTACTGTCATGCCATCCGTAAGATGCTTTTCTGTGACTGGT
GAGTACTCAACCAAGTCATTCTGAGAATAGTGTATGCGGCGACCGAGTTGCTCTTGCCCGGCGTCAATAC
GGGATAATACCGCGCCACATAGCAGAACTTTAAAAGTGCTCATCATTGGAAAACGTTCTTCGGGGCGAAA
ACTCTCAAGGATCTTACCGCTGTTGAGATCCAGTTCGATGTAACCCACTCGTGCACCCAACTGATCTTCA
GCATCTTTTACTTTCACCAGCGTTTCTGGGTGAGCAAAAACAGGAAGGCAAAATGCCGCAAAAAAGGGAA
TAAGGGCGACACGGAAATGTTGAATACTCATACTCTTCCTTTTTCAATATTATTGAAGCATTTATCAGGG
TTATTGTCTCATGAGCGGATACATATTTGAATGTATTTAGAAAAATAAACAAATAGGGGTTCCGCGCACA
TTTCCCCGAAAAGTGCCACCTGACGTCGACGGATCGGGAGATCTCCCGATCCCCTATGGTGCACTCTCAG
TACAATCTGCTCTGATGCCGCATAGTTAAGCCAGTATCTGCTCCCTGCTTGTGTGTTGGAGGTCGCTGAG
TAGTGCGCGAGCAAAATTTAAGCTACAACAAGGCAAGGCTTGACCGACAATTGCATGAAGAATCTGCTTA
GGGTTAGGCGTTTTGCGCTGCTTCGCGATGTACGGGCCAGATATACGCGTTGACATTGATTATTGACTAG
TTATTAATAGTAATCAATTACGGGGTCATTAGTTCATAGCCCATATATGGAGTTCCGCGTTACATAACTT
ACGGTAAATGGCCCGCCTGGCTGACCGCCCAACGACCCCCGCCCATTGACGTCAATAATGACGTATGTTC
CCATAGTAACGCCAATAGGGACTTTCCATTGACGTCAATGGGTGGAGTATTTACGGTAAACTGCCCACTT
GGCAGTACATCAAGTGTATCATATGCCAAGTACGCCCCCTATTGACGTCAATGACGGTAAATGGCCCGCC
TGGCATTATGCCCAGTACATGACCTTATGGGACTTTCCTACTTGGCAGTACATCTACGTATTAGTCATCG
CTATTACCATGG
Features (pLannotate 1.2.2; 33 found; start..end, strand, type, name):
    217..397     +  LTR            5' LTR (truncated): truncated 5' long terminal repeat (LTR) from HIV-1
    444..569     +  misc_feature   HIV-1 Ψ: packaging signal of human immunodeficiency virus type 1
    553..916     +  CDS            HIV-1 gag (fragment): gag protein from human immunodeficiency virus 1; gag
   1062..1295    +  misc_feature   RRE: The Rev response element (RRE) of HIV-1 allows for Rev-dependent mRNA export from the nucleus to the cytoplasm.
   1672..1772    +  CDS            Rev (fragment): human immunodeficiency virus 1 (HIV-1) Rev protein; rev; enhances nuclear export of unspliced and incompletely spliced viral mRNAs
   1822..1939    +  misc_feature   cPPT/CTS: central polypurine tract and central termination sequence of HIV-1
   2071..2146    +  misc_RNA       gRNA scaffold: guide RNA scaffold for the Streptococcus pyogenes CRISPR/Cas9 system
   2164..2182    +  CDS            small t antigen (fragment): SV40 (simian virus 40) small t antigen
   2208..2419    +  promoter       EF-1α core promoter: core promoter for human elongation factor EF-1α
   2444..6547    +  CDS            Cas9: Cas9 (Csn1) endonuclease from the Streptococcus pyogenes Type II CRISPR/Cas system generates RNA-guided double strand breaks in DNA
   6653..6847    +  CDS            KRAB: Krüppel-associated box (KRAB) transcriptional repression domain from the human zinc finger protein ZNF10 (Margolin et al., 1994)
   7003..7600    +  CDS            PuroR (fragment): puromycin N-acetyltransferase; pac from Streptomyces; confers resistance to puromycin
   7616..8204    +  misc_feature   WPRE: woodchuck hepatitis virus posttranscriptional regulatory element
   8255..8274    +  misc_feature   cPPT/CTS (fragment): central polypurine tract and central termination sequence of HIV-1
   8276..8509    +  LTR            3' LTR (ΔU3): self-inactivating 3' long terminal repeat (LTR) from HIV-1
   8541..8765    +  polyA_signal   bGH poly(A) signal: bovine growth hormone polyadenylation signal
   8769..8790    +  promoter       SV40 promoter (fragment): SV40 enhancer and early promoter
   8811..9239    +  rep_origin     f1 ori (sequence partly withheld): f1 bacteriophage origin of replication; arrow indicates direction of (+) strand synthesis
   9253..9582    +  promoter       SV40 promoter: SV40 enhancer and early promoter
   9630..9677    +  promoter       EM7 promoter: synthetic bacterial promoter&nbsp
   9696..10070   +  CDS            BleoR: antibiotic-binding protein; Sh ble from Streptoalloteichus hindustanus; confers resistance to bleomycin, phleomycin, and Zeocin™
  10080..10205   +  CDS            ble (fragment): BLE_KLEPN - Experimental evidence at protein level: Swiss-Prot protein existence level 1. Binding protein with a strong affinity to the bleomycin family of antibiotics. Binds to CL990; an antimitotic-antibiotic compound. From Klebsiella pneumoniae.
  10200..10321   +  polyA_signal   SV40 poly(A) signal: SV40 polyadenylation signal
  10392..10414   -  protein_bind   lac operator (fragment): The lac repressor binds to the lac operator to inhibit transcription in E. coli. This inhibition can be relieved by adding lactose or isopropyl-β-D-thiogalactopyranoside (IPTG). lac repressor encoded by lacI
  10418..10448   -  promoter       lac promoter: promoter for the E. coli lac operon
  10463..10484   -  protein_bind   CAP binding site: CAP binding activates transcription in the presence of cAMP. E. coli catabolite activator protein
  10497..10589   -  CDS            lacI (fragment): lac repressor; lacI; The lac repressor binds to the lac operator to inhibit transcription in E. coli. This inhibition can be relieved by adding lactose or isopropyl-β-D-thiogalactopyranoside (IPTG).
  10772..11360   -  rep_origin     ori: high-copy-number ColE1/pMB1/pBR322/pUC origin of replication
  11531..12391   -  CDS            AmpR: β-lactamase; bla; confers resistance to ampicillin, carbenicillin, and related antibiotics
  12392..12496   -  promoter       AmpR promoter: bla
  12555..12607   -  misc_feature   bom (fragment): basis of mobility region from pBR322
  12762..13141   +  enhancer       CMV enhancer: human cytomegalovirus immediate early enhancer
  13142..199     +  promoter       CMV promoter (across the origin): human cytomegalovirus (CMV) immediate early promoter
