[The description below was written by a language model from this plasmid's Addgene catalogue record and pLannotate feature annotations shown in this document.]
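Description:
HiFi dCas9 KRAB is a lentiviral mammalian expression plasmid of about 13.1 kb built on the LentiCRISPR v2 backbone for CRISPR interference. It is maintained in E. coli through a high-copy ColE1/pUC-type origin and an ampicillin resistance gene, and it also carries an f1 origin. The backbone additionally holds an SV40/EM7-driven bleomycin/Zeocin resistance cassette outside the viral region. The transfer cassette has a hybrid 5' end in which a CMV enhancer/promoter drives a truncated HIV-1 5' LTR. This is followed by the Ψ packaging signal, a partial gag sequence, the RRE for Rev-dependent RNA export, and the cPPT/CTS. It ends with a WPRE and a self-inactivating ΔU3 3' LTR, with a bGH polyadenylation signal downstream.

The payload is a Streptococcus pyogenes Cas9 coding sequence expressed from the EF-1α core promoter. It carries D10A and H840A, which abolish nuclease activity, and R691A, the high-fidelity substitution that gives the construct its name. This catalytically dead protein is followed by the KRAB repression domain of human ZNF10, so it silences transcription at guide-targeted promoters rather than cutting DNA. The record states that the protein is FLAG tagged, although the tag is not separately annotated in the feature table. A puromycin N-acetyltransferase sequence lies downstream of KRAB and allows selection of transduced cells; the element linking it to the fusion is not annotated. An S. pyogenes gRNA scaffold sits upstream of the EF-1α promoter, but no U6 promoter or spacer is annotated, so the record does not show whether a guide is expressed from this plasmid. The associated study compared the genome editing and transcriptional control capabilities of diverse CRISPR/Cas systems in human cells.
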