Addgene plasmid #188500: HiFi dCas9 KRAB
Purpose: Expresses FLAG tagged HiFi dCas9 KRAB
Depositing lab: Isaac Hilton. Depositing organization: Rice University. Publication: Quantification of Genome Editing and Transcriptional Control Capabilities Reveals Hierarchies among Diverse CRISPR/Cas Systems in Human Cells. Escobar M, Li J, Patel A, Liu S, Xu Q, Hilton IB. ACS Synth Biol. 2022 Oct 21;11(10):3239-3250. doi: 10.1021/acssynbio.2c00156. Epub 2022 Sep 26. PubMed 36162812.
Backbone
  Vector backbone: LentiCRISPR v2
  Vector type: Mammalian Expression, Lentiviral, CRISPR
  Selectable markers: Puromycin
Growth in bacteria
  Bacterial resistance: Ampicillin, 100 μg/mL
  Growth temperature: 37°C
  Growth strain: NEB Stable
  Copy number: High Copy
Gene/Insert
  Gene/Insert name: dCas9
  Species: Streptococcus pyogenes
  Mutation: D10A/R691A/H840A
  Promoter: EF1a
  Cloning method: Gibson Cloning
Terms and licenses: Academic/Nonprofit Terms; Industry Terms: Not Available to Industry
Depositor comments: Stbl3 is also a suitable growth strain.
How to cite: HiFi dCas9 KRAB was a gift from Isaac Hilton (Addgene plasmid # 188500 ; http://n2t.net/addgene:188500 ; RRID:Addgene_188500)
